>Addgene plasmid #229713 | pGWB515_35S-HA-(ΔTP)DM3(Hh-0) | addgene full sequence | sequence record 496456 | Addgene NGS Result
TTTCACGCCCTTTTAAATATCCGATTATTCTAATAAACGCTCTTTTCTCTTAGGTTTACCCGCCAATATA
TCCTGTCAAACACTGATAGTTTAAACTGAAGGCGGGAAACGACAATCTGATCCAAGCTCAAGCTGCTCTA
GCATTCGCCATTCAGGCTGCGCAACTGTTGGGAAGGGCGATCGGTGCGGGCCTCTTCGCTATTACGCCAG
CTGGCGAAAGGGGGATGTGCTGCAAGGCGATTAAGTTGGGTAACGCCAGGGTTTTCCCAGTCACGACGTT
GTAAAACGACGGCCAGTGCCAAGCTTGCATGCCTGCAGGTCCCCAGATTAGCCTTTTCAATTTCAGAAAG
AATGCTAACCCACAGATGGTTAGAGAGGCTTACGCAGCAGGTCTCATCAAGACGATCTACCCGAGCAATA
ATCTCCAGGAAATCAAATACCTTCCCAAGAAGGTTAAAGATGCAGTCAAAAGATTCAGGACTAACTGCAT
CAAGAACACAGAGAAAGATATATTTCTCAAGATCAGAAGTACTATTCCAGTATGGACGATTCAAGGCTTG
CTTCACAAACCAAGGCAAGTAATAGAGATTGGAGTCTCTAAAAAGGTAGTTCCCACTGAATCAAAGGCCA
TGGAGTCAAAGATTCAAATAGAGGACCTAACAGAACTCGCCGTAAAGACTGGCGAACAGTTCATACAGAG
TCTCTTACGACTCAATGACAAGAAGAAAATCTTCGTCAACATGGTGGAGCACGACACACTTGTCTACTCC
AAAAATATCAAAGATACAGTCTCAGAAGACCAAAGGGCAATTGAGACTTTTCAACAAAGGGTAATATCCG
GAAACCTCCTCGGATTCCATTGCCCAGCTATCTGTCACTTTATTGTGAAGATAGTGGAAAAGGAAGGTGG
CTCCTACAAATGCCATCATTGCGATAAAGGAAAGGCCATCGTTGAAGATGCCTCTGCCGACAGTGGTCCC
AAAGATGGACCCCCACCCACGAGGAGCATCGTGGAAAAAGAAGACGTTCCAACCACGTCTTCAAAGCAAG
TGGATTGATGTGATATCTCCACTGACGTAAGGGATGACGCACAATCCCACTATCCTTCGCAAGACCCTTC
CTCTATATAAGGAAGTTCATTTCATTTGGAGAGAACACGGGGGACTCTAGAATGAGCGGGTTAATTAACA
TCTTTTACCCATACGATGTTCCTGACTATGCGGGCTATCCCTATGACGTCCCGGACTATGCAGGATCCTA
TCCATATGACGTTCCAGATTACGCTGCTCAGTGCAGCGCTGTTATCACAAGTTTGTACAAAAAAGCAGGC
TCCGAATTCGCCCTTATGGAAGCGGGATCGGTTTACGTCGATGTAGCTGGGGAATCGAAGTCGGAGCATG
TTACTGGGAAGTGGTTTTCGGTGCCGGAGCTCCGACTGCGTGACCACCGGTTCATAGTTCCTCTTGATTA
TTCCAAAAGTTCTCCCAAAATTACCGTCTTTGCTCGAGAGATCGTTGCGGGTAACTTGAAATTTGGAGCT
TTTTGATTCAGAGCTCTTTCTGTGATTACGAAGCTAAAAGTTTGTGTCTTTTGTTTTTTGTAGTTGGGAA
AGAGGAGCAAGCAATGCCGTATTTATTGTATTTGCAAGGTGGTCCAGGATTTGAAGGTCCAAGGCCTAGT
GAAGCTAGTGGATGGATTCAAAGAGCTTGTGAAGAGTTTCGAGTGGTCTTACTCGATCAAGTATGATGCT
TTCATAGTTTTATACTCTTCTCTGGACAGTTTTTTTAGTCTTTTTGTTGTTCTAATTTTGTTTGTCCTGC
AGCGAGGAACAGGCTTGTCCACTCCTTTAATATGTTCCTCTATGCTTCAATTCAAATCAGCAAAGGAATT
AGCTGATTATTTGGTTCACTTTCGAGCTGATAATATAGTTAAAGATGCTGAGTTTATTAGAGTTCGTCTT
GTTCCTAAGGCTGATCCTTGGACAATTTTGGGTCAGGTAATTTGTCTTTGTATTGTCTATTGGTCATCTT
GCTTCAGTTCTTGTCATTTGATTTTGTATTCATCTTTTTTTCTTCAAATCTACAGAGTTTCGGTGGCTTT
TGTGCACTTACATATCTGAGTTTTGCACCCGAAGGACTCAAACAAGTGCTAATAACTGGAGGAATTCCAC
CAATTGGTAAAGCATGTACAGCAGATGATGTATATGAAGCCGGTTTTGAACAAGTTGCTCGCCAAAATGA
AAAATACTACAAGAGATTCCCTCAAGACATTGAGATTGTTCGTGAACTCGTAAATTACTTGGCTGAATCT
GAAGGTGGCGGGGTGAGGGATTACAACATTTGCTCAATCCACTGACCAGTTTAGTTTAGTTCCTTACTTG
TCTCTGTTTCTTTGTCTTTAGGTACCTCTCCCATCAGGAGGCATTCTTACTCCTAAGGGTCTTCAAACTC
TTGGTCTTTCTGGTTTAGGATCAAGTACTGGTTTTGAGCGCCTGCATTATATGTAAGAGTTTAGCTTAAT
TTTTATCAACCACCTCACATGTTCTGTGTTAAATCTGGCCTTCTTAATTGATCATAGGTTGGAGAGAGTA
TGGGATCCTATTTTAGTTACTGGAGCTCCAAAGTGTATTAGTCAGTTCTTCTTAAACGCTGTAAGAGACC
CACAAAAATTTGTTGTTTTCTGTTCTCAGCTCAAATAAGGAATTCAATAGTCTGAGACATTTTATCGTTG
CTGCAGTTTGAGAGTTGGCATTCTTTTGATGCAAATCCACTATATGCTCTTCTCCACGAGGCCATATACT
GTGAGGTATAGTCTCTTCAAATTTCTCATCTTTTTTTCTATTTCAGACAATTCCTTCTTCTTGTTATCAT
TTATGTTTAAATGGAAACTTTTTCAGGGTGCTTCATCAGGATGGTCTGCTCATAGATTACGGGATAAATA
TGAGTACAAATTCGACGCAATGAAGGCAGTCAAAGAAAGTCAGCCTGTACTCTTCACAGGAGAGGTACAG
GTTTTGAGTATTTCTAATTGTATGGCTCATAGCTTGGATGATTGGTCCACATTGCTTAACTAAAATAGAA
TTTGGATTTGTATAGATGATATTTCCATGGATGTTTGATGAAATTCATGCCTTGAAGCCATTTAAAGCTG
CCGCCGATCTTTTGGCCAAGAAAGAGGATTGGCCTCCATTATATGATGTTCCTAGATTGCAGAATAACAA
GGTCTGTTTCAGAATCTTGATCGTTCTTTCATATGGATCAAATAATTTTACTCTGTTTCACATGATTTCT
TTTTGTAGGTGCCTGTTGCTGCAGCGGTTTACTACGAAGATATGTATGTAAACTTCAAGCTGGTGACGGA
AACAGCTTCTCATATATCGGGTATCAGACTTTGGGTAACGAATGAGTTTATGCATTCGGGTCTTCGTGAT
GCTGGAAGACAAATTATTGATCATTTGTTGGGAATGATCAATGGGAAAAAGCCTCTCTTTTAGGGCGAAT
TCGACCCAGCTTTCTTGTACAAAGTGGTGATAACCTAGAGCTCGAATTTCCCCGATCGTTCAAACATTTG
GCAATAAAGTTTCTTAAGATTGAATCCTGTTGCCGGTCTTGCGATGATTATCATATAATTTCTGTTGAAT
TACGTTAAGCATGTAATAATTAACATGTAATGCATGACGTTATTTATGAGATGGGTTTTTATGATTAGAG
TCCCGCAATTATACATTTAATACGCGATAGAAAACAAAATATAGCGCGCAAACTAGGATAAATTATCGCG
CGCGGTGTCATCTATGTTACTAGATCGGGAATTGGTTCCGGAACCAATTCGTAATCATGTCATAGCTGTT
TCCTGTGTGAAATTGTTATCCGCTCACAATTCCACACAACATACGAGCCGGAAGCATAAAGTGTAAAGCC
TGGGGTGCCTAATGAGTGAGCTAACTCACATTAGGCTGAATTAGGCGCGCCTATTTCTATTAATTCCCGA
TCTAGTAACATAGATGACACCGCGCGCGATAATTTATCCTAGTTTGCGCGCTATATTTTGTTTTCTATCG
CGTATTAAATGTATAATTGCGGGACTCTAATCATAAAAACCCATCTCATAAATAACGTCATGCATTACAT
GTTAATTATTACATGCTTAACGTAATTCAACAGAAATTATATGATAATCATCGCAAGACCGGCAACAGGA
TTCAATCTTAAGAAACTTTATTGCCAAATGTTTGAACGATCGGGGAAATTCGGGGGATCGATCCCGCGAA
CTGTGGACGAGAACTGTGCCACCAAGCGTAAGGCCGTTCTCTCGCATTTGCCTTGCTAGGCTCGCGCGAG
TTGCTGGCTGAGGCGTTCTCGAAATCAGCTCTTGTTCGGTCGGCATCTACTCTATTCCTTTGCCCTCGGA
CGAGTGCTGGGGCGTCGGTTTCCACTATCGGCGAGTACTTCTACACAGCCATCGGTCCAGACGGCCGCGC
TTCTGCGGGCGATTTGTGTACGCCCGACAGTCCCGGCTCCGGATCGGACGATTGCGTCGCATCGACCCTG
CGCCCAAGCTGCATCATCGAAATTGCCGTCAACCAAGCTCTGATAGAGTTGGTCAAGACCAATGCGGAGC
ATATACGCCCGGAGCCGCGGCGATCCTGCAAGCTCCGGATGCCTCCGCTCGAAGTAGCGCGTCTGCTGCT
CCATACAAGCCAACCACGGCCTCCAGAAGAAGATGTTGGCGACCTCGTATTGGGAATCCCCGAACATCGC
CTCGCTCCAGTCAATGACCGCTGTTATGCGGCCATTGTCCGTCAGGACATTGTTGGAGCCGAAATCCGCG
TGCACGAGGTGCCGGACTTCGGGGCAGTCCTCGGCCCAAAGCATCAGCTCATCGAGAGCCTGCGCGACGG
ACGCACTGACGGTGTCGTCCATCACAGTTTGCCAGTGATACACATGGGGATCAGCAATCGCGCATATGAA
ATCACGCCATGTAGTGTATTGACCGATTCCTTGCGGTCCGAATGGGCCGAACCCGCTCGTCTGGCTAAGA
TCGGCCGCAGCGATCGCATCCATGGCCTCCGCGACCGGCTGCAGAACAGCGGGCAGTTCGGTTTCAGGCA
GGTCTTGCAACGTGACACCCTGTGCACGGCGGGAGATGCAATAGGTCAGGCTCTCGCTGAATGCCCCAAT
GTCAAGCACTTCCGGAATCGGGAGCGCGGCCGATGCAAAGTGCCGATAAACATAACGATCTTTGTAGAAA
CCATCGGCGCAGCTATTTACCCGCAGGACATATCCACGCCCTCCTACATCGAAGCTGAAAGCACGAGATT
CTTCGCCCTCCGAGAGCTGCATCAGGTCGGAGACGCTGTCGAACTTTTCGATCAGAAACTTCTCGACAGA
CGTCGCGGTGAGTTCAGGCTTTTTCATATCTTATTGCCCCCCGGGATCAGATCTGGATTGAGAGTGAATA
TGAGACTCTAATTGGATACCGAGGGGAATTTATGGAACGTCAGTGGAGCATTTTTGACAAGAAATATTTG
CTAGCTGATAGTGACCTTAGGCGACTTTTGAACGCGCAATAATGGTTTCTGACGTATGTGCTTAGCTCAT
TAAACTCCAGAAACCCGCGGCTGAGTGGCTCCTTCAACGTTGCGGTTCTGTCAGTTCCAAACGTAAAACG
GCTTGTCCCGCGTCATCGGCGGGGGTCATAACGTGACTCCCTTAATTCTCCGCTCATGATCTTGATCCCC
TGCGCCATCAGATCCTTGGCGGCAAGAAAGCCATCCAGTTTACTTTGCAGGGCTTCCCAACCTTACCAGA
GGGCGCCCCAGCTGGCAATTCCGGTTCGCTTGCTGTCCATAAAACCGCCCAGTCTAGCTATCGCCATGTA
AGCCCACTGCAAGCTACCTGCTTTCTCTTTGCGCTTGCGTTTTCCCTTGTCCAGATAGCCCAGTAGCTGA
CATTCATCCGGGGTCAGCACCGTTTCTGCGGACTGGCTTTCTACGTGTTCCGCTTCCTTTAGCAGCCCTT
GCGCCCTGAGTGCTTGCGGCAGCGTGAAGCTGATCCGTCGAGATTAATAGAAATAAATTCAGCCTAATTC
GGCGTTAATTCAGTACATTAAAAACGTCCGCAATGTGTTATTAAGTTGTCTAAGCGTCAATTTGTTTACA
CCACAATATATCCTGCCACCAGCCAGCCAACAGCTCCCCGACCGGCAGCTCGGCACAAAATCACCACTCG
ATACAGGCAGCCCATCAGTCCGGGACGGCGTCAGCGGGAGAGCCGTTGTAAGGCGGCAGACTTTGCTCAT
GTTACCGATGCTATTCGGAAGAACGGCAACTAAGCTGCCGGGTTTGAAACACGGATGATCTCGCGGAGGG
TAGCATGTTGATTGTAACGATGACAGAGCGTTGCTGCCTGTGATCAATTCGGGCACGAACCCAGTGGACA
TAAGCCTGTTCGGTTCGTAAGCTGTAATGCAAGTAGCGTATGCGCTCACGCAACTGGTCCAGAACCTTGA
CCGAACGCAGCGGTGGTAACGGCGCAGTGGCGGTTTTCATGGCTTGTTATGACTGTTTTTTTGGGGTACA
GTCTATGCCTCGGGCATCCAAGCAGCAAGCGCGTTACGCCGTGGGTCGATGTTTGATGTTATGGAGCAGC
AACGATGTTACGCAGCAGGGCAGTCGCCCTAAAACAAAGTTAAACATCATGGGGGAAGCGGTGATCGCCG
AAGTATCGACTCAACTATCAGAGGTAGTTGGCGTCATCGAGCGCCATCTCGAACCGACGTTGCTGGCCGT
ACATTTGTACGGCTCCGCAGTGGATGGCGGCCTGAAGCCACACAGTGATATTGATTTGCTGGTTACGGTG
ACCGTAAGGCTTGATGAAACAACGCGGCGAGCTTTGATCAACGACCTTTTGGAAACTTCGGCTTCCCCTG
GAGAGAGCGAGATTCTCCGCGCTGTAGAAGTCACCATTGTTGTGCACGACGACATCATTCCGTGGCGTTA
TCCAGCTAAGCGCGAACTGCAATTTGGAGAATGGCAGCGCAATGACATTCTTGCAGGTATCTTCGAGCCA
GCCACGATCGACATTGATCTGGCTATCTTGCTGACAAAAGCAAGAGAACATAGCGTTGCCTTGGTAGGTC
CAGCGGCGGAGGAACTCTTTGATCCGGTTCCTGAACAGGATCTATTTGAGGCGCTAAATGAAACCTTAAC
GCTATGGAACTCGCCGCCCGACTGGGCTGGCGATGAGCGAAATGTAGTGCTTACGTTGTCCCGCATTTGG
TACAGCGCAGTAACCGGCAAAATCGCGCCGAAGGATGTCGCTGCCGACTGGGCAATGGAGCGCCTGCCGG
CCCAGTATCAGCCCGTCATACTTGAAGCTAGACAGGCTTATCTTGGACAAGAAGAAGATCGCTTGGCCTC
GCGCGCAGATCAGTTGGAAGAATTTGTCCACTACGTGAAAGGCGAGATCACCAAGGTAGTCGGCAAATAA
TGTCTAGCTAGAAATTCGTTCAAGCCGACGCCGCTTCGCGGCGCGGCTTAACTCAAGCGTTAGATGCACT
AAGCACATAATTGCTCACAGCCAAACTATCAGGTCAAGTCTGCTTTTATTATTTTTAAGCGTGCATAATA
AGCCCTACACAAATTGGGAGATATATCATGCATGACCAAAATCCCTTAACGTGAGTTTTCGTTCCACTGA
GCGTCAGACCCCGTAGAAAAGATCAAAGGATCTTCTTGAGATCCTTTTTTTCTGCGCGTAATCTGCTGCT
TGCAAACAAAAAAACCACCGCTACCAGCGGTGGTTTGTTTGCCGGATCAAGAGCTACCAACTCTTTTTCC
GAAGGTAACTGGCTTCAGCAGAGCGCAGATACCAAATACTGTCCTTCTAGTGTAGCCGTAGTTAGGCCAC
CACTTCAAGAACTCTGTAGCACCGCCTACATACCTCGCTCTGCTAATCCTGTTACCAGTGGCTGCTGCCA
GTGGCGATAAGTCGTGTCTTACCGGGTTGGACTCAAGACGATAGTTACCGGATAAGGCGCAGCGGTCGGG
CTGAACGGGGGGTTCGTGCACACAGCCCAGCTTGGAGCGAACGACCTACACCGAACTGAGATACCTACAG
CGTGAGCTATGAGAAAGCGCCACGCTTCCCGAAGGGAGAAAGGCGGACAGGTATCCGGTAAGCGGCAGGG
TCGGAACAGGAGAGCGCACGAGGGAGCTTCCAGGGGGAAACGCCTGGTATCTTTATAGTCCTGTCGGGTT
TCGCCACCTCTGACTTGAGCGTCGATTTTTGTGATGCTCGTCAGGGGGGCGGAGCCTATGGAAAAACGCC
AGCAACGCGGCCTTTTTACGGTTCCTGGCCTTTTGCTGGCCTTTTGCTCACATGTTCTTTCCTGCGTTAT
CCCCTGATTCTGTGGATAACCGTATTACCGCCTTTGAGTGAGCTGATACCGCTCGCCGCAGCCGAACGAC
CGAGCGCAGCGAGTCAGTGAGCGAGGAAGCGGAAGAGCGCCTGATGCGGTATTTTCTCCTTACGCATCTG
TGCGGTATTTCACACCGCATATGGTGCACTCTCAGTACAATCTGCTCTGATGCCGCATAGTTAAGCCAGT
ATACACTCCGCTATCGCTACGTGACTGGGTCATGGCTGCGCCCCGACACCCGCCAACACCCGCTGACGCG
CCCTGACGGGCTTGTCTGCTCCCGGCATCCGCTTACAGACAAGCTGTGACCGTCTCCGGGAGCTGCATGT
GTCAGAGGTTTTCACCGTCATCACCGAAACGCGCGAGGCAGGGTGCCTTGATGTGGGCGCCGGCGGTCGA
GTGGCGACGGCGCGGCTTGTCCGCGCCCTGGTAGATTGCCTGGCCGTAGGCCAGCCATTTTTGAGCGGCC
AGCGGCCGCGATAGGCCGACGCGAAGCGGCGGGGCGTAGGGAGCGCAGCGACCGAAGGGTAGGCGCTTTT
TGCAGCTCTTCGGCTGTGCGCTGGCCAGACAGTTATGCACAGGCCAGGCGGGTTTTAAGAGTTTTAATAA
GTTTTAAAGAGTTTTAGGCGGAAAAATCGCCTTTTTTCTCTTTTATATCAGTCACTTACATGTGTGACCG
GTTCCCAATGTACGGCTTTGGGTTCCCAATGTACGGGTTCCGGTTCCCAATGTACGGCTTTGGGTTCCCA
ATGTACGTGCTATCCACAGGAAAGAGACCTTTTCGACCTTTTTCCCCTGCTAGGGCAATTTGCCCTAGCA
TCTGCTCCGTACATTAGGAACCGGCGGATGCTTCGCCCTCGATCAGGTTGCGGTAGCGCATGACTAGGAT
CGGGCCAGCCTGCCCCGCCTCCTCCTTCAAATCGTACTCCGGCAGGTCATTTGACCCGATCAGCTTGCGC
ACGGTGAAACAGAACTTCTTGAACTCTCCGGCGCTGCCACTGCGTTCGTAGATCGTCTTGAACAACCATC
TGGCTTCTGCCTTGCCTGCGGCGCGGCGTGCCAGGCGGTAGAGAAAACGGCCGATGCCGGGATCGATCAA
AAAGTAATCGGGGTGAACCGTCAGCACGTCCGGGTTCTTGCCTTCTGTGATCTCGCGGTACATCCAATCA
GCTAGCTCGATCTCGATGTACTCCGGCCGCCCGGTTTCGCTCTTTACGATCTTGTAGCGGCTAATCAAGG
CTTCACCCTCGGATACCGTCACCAGGCGGCCGTTCTTGGCCTTCTTCGTACGCTGCATGGCAACGTGCGT
GGTGTTTAACCGAATGCAGGTTTCTACCAGGTCGTCTTTCTGCTTTCCGCCATCGGCTCGCCGGCAGAAC
TTGAGTACGTCCGCAACGTGTGGACGGAACACGCGGCCGGGCTTGTCTCCCTTCCCTTCCCGGTATCGGT
TCATGGATTCGGTTAGATGGGAAACCGCCATCAGTACCAGGTCGTAATCCCACACACTGGCCATGCCGGC
CGGCCCTGCGGAAACCTCTACGTGCCCGTCTGGAAGCTCGTAGCGGATCACCTCGCCAGCTCGTCGGTCA
CGCTTCGACAGACGGAAAACGGCCACGTCCATGATGCTGCGACTATCGCGGGTGCCCACGTCATAGAGCA
TCGGAACGAAAAAATCTGGTTGCTCGTCGCCCTTGGGCGGCTTCCTAATCGACGGCGCACCGGCTGCCGG
CGGTTGCCGGGATTCTTTGCGGATTCGATCAGCGGCCGCTTGCCACGATTCACCGGGGCGTGCTTCTGCC
TCGATGCGTTGCCGCTGGGCGGCCTGCGCGGCCTTCAACTTCTCCACCAGGTCATCACCCAGCGCCGCGC
CGATTTGTACCGGGCCGGATGGTTTGCGACCGCTCACGCCGATTCCTCGGGCTTGGGGGTTCCAGTGCCA
TTGCAGGGCCGGCAGACAACCCAGCCGCTTACGCCTGGCCAACCGCCCGTTCCTCCACACATGGGGCATT
CCACGGCGTCGGTGCCTGGTTGTTCTTGATTTTCCATGCCGCCTCCTTTAGCCGCTAAAATTCATCTACT
CATTTATTCATTTGCTCATTTACTCTGGTAGCTGCGCGATGTATTCAGATAGCAGCTCGGTAATGGTCTT
GCCTTGGCGTACCGCGTACATCTTCAGCTTGGTGTGATCCTCCGCCGGCAACTGAAAGTTGACCCGCTTC
ATGGCTGGCGTGTCTGCCAGGCTGGCCAACGTTGCAGCCTTGCTGCTGCGTGCGCTCGGACGGCCGGCAC
TTAGCGTGTTTGTGCTTTTGCTCATTTTCTCTTTACCTCATTAACTCAAATGAGTTTTGATTTAATTTCA
GCGGCCAGCGCCTGGACCTCGCGGGCAGCGTCGCCCTCGGGTTCTGATTCAAGAACGGTTGTGCCGGCGG
CGGCAGTGCCTGGGTAGCTCACGCGCTGCGTGATACGGGACTCAAGAATGGGCAGCTCGTACCCGGCCAG
CGCCTCGGCAACCTCACCGCCGATGCGCGTGCCTTTGATCGCCCGCGACACGACAAAGGCCGCTTGTAGC
CTTCCATCCGTGACCTCAATGCGCTGCTTAACCAGCTCCACCAGGTCGGCGGTGGCCCATATGTCGTAAG
GGCTTGGCTGCACCGGAATCAGCACGAAGTCGGCTGCCTTGATCGCGGACACAGCCAAGTCCGCCGCCTG
GGGCGCTCCGTCGATCACTACGAAGTCGCGCCGGCCGATGGCCTTCACGTCGCGGTCAATCGTCGGGCGG
TCGATGCCGACAACGGTTAGCGGTTGATCTTCCCGCACGGCCGCCCAATCGCGGGCACTGCCCTGGGGAT
CGGAATCGACTAACAGAACATCGGCCCCGGCGAGTTGCAGGGCGCGGGCTAGATGGGTTGCGATGGTCGT
CTTGCCTGACCCGCCTTTCTGGTTAAGTACAGCGATAACCTTCATGCGTTCCCCTTGCGTATTTGTTTAT
TTACTCATCGCATCATATACGCAGCGACCGCATGACGCAAGCTGTTTTACTCAAATACACATCACCTTTT
TAGACGGCGGCGCTCGGTTTCTTCAGCGGCCAAGCTGGCCGGCCAGGCCGCCAGCTTGGCATCAGACAAA
CCGGCCAGGATTTCATGCAGCCGCACGGTTGAGACGTGCGCGGGCGGCTCGAACACGTACCCGGCCGCGA
TCATCTCCGCCTCGATCTCTTCGGTAATGAAAAACGGTTCGTCCTGGCCGTCCTGGTGCGGTTTCATGCT
TGTTCCTCTTGGCGTTCATTCTCGGCGGCCGCCAGGGCGTCGGCCTCGGTCAATGCGTCCTCACGGAAGG
CACCGCGCCGCCTGGCCTCGGTGGGCGTCACTTCCTCGCTGCGCTCAAGTGCGCGGTACAGGGTCGAGCG
ATGCACGCCAAGCAGTGCAGCCGCCTCTTTCACGGTGCGGCCTTCCTGGTCGATCAGCTCGCGGGCGTGC
GCGATCTGTGCCGGGGTGAGGGTAGGGCGGGGGCCAAACTTCACGCCTCGGGCCTTGGCGGCCTCGCGCC
CGCTCCGGGTGCGGTCGATGATTAGGGAACGCTCGAACTCGGCAATGCCGGCGAACACGGTCAACACCAT
GCGGCCGGCCGGCGTGGTGGTGTCGGCCCACGGCTCTGCCAGGCTACGCAGGCCCGCGCCGGCCTCCTGG
ATGCGCTCGGCAATGTCCAGTAGGTCGCGGGTGCTGCGGGCCAGGCGGTCTAGCCTGGTCACTGTCACAA
CGTCGCCAGGGCGTAGGTGGTCAAGCATCCTGGCCAGCTCCGGGCGGTCGCGCCTGGTGCCGGTGATCTT
CTCGGAAAACAGCTTGGTGCAGCCGGCCGCGTGCAGTTCGGCCCGTTGGTTGGTCAAGTCCTGGTCGTCG
GTGCTGACGCGGGCATAGCCCAGCAGGCCAGCGGCGGCGCTCTTGTTCATGGCGTAATGTCTCCGGTTCT
AGTCGCAAGTATTCTACTTTATGCGACTAAAACACGCGACAAGAAAACGCCAGGAAAAGGGCAGGGCGGC
AGCCTGTCGCGTAACTTAGGACTTGTGCGACATGTCGTTTTCAGAAGACGGCTGCACTGAACGTCAGAAG
CCGACTGCACTATAGCAGCGGAGGGGTTGGATCAAAGTACTTTGATCCCGAGGGGAACCCTGTGGTTGGC
ATGCACATACAAATGGACGAACGGATAAACCT
Features (pLannotate 1.2.2; 29 found; start..end, strand, type, name):
     54..78      -  misc_feature   RB T-DNA repeat: right border repeat from nopaline C58 T-DNA
    144..298     -  CDS            lacZα (fragment): LacZα fragment of β-galactosidase; lacZ fragment
    301..321     -  misc_feature   MCS (fragment): pUC18/19 multiple cloning site
    812..1153    +  promoter       CaMV 35S promoter: strong constitutive promoter from cauliflower mosaic virus
   1196..1285    +  CDS            3xHA: three tandem HA epitope tags
   1307..1331    +  protein_bind   attB1: mutant version of attB; recombination site for the Gateway® BP reaction BP Clonase™
   1624..2301    +  CDS            pip (fragment): PIP_AERSO - Also known as pap. Experimental evidence at protein level: Swiss-Prot protein existence level 1. Higher activity toward long peptides. Acts on hydroxyproline beta-naphthylamide with almost as high an activity as on proline beta- naphthylamide. From Aeromonas sobria.
   3096..3224    +  CDS            pip (fragment): PIP_AERSO - Also known as pap. Experimental evidence at protein level: Swiss-Prot protein existence level 1. Higher activity toward long peptides. Acts on hydroxyproline beta-naphthylamide with almost as high an activity as on proline beta- naphthylamide. From Aeromonas sobria.
   3302..3460    +  CDS            pip (fragment): PIP_AERSO - Also known as pap. Experimental evidence at protein level: Swiss-Prot protein existence level 1. Higher activity toward long peptides. Acts on hydroxyproline beta-naphthylamide with almost as high an activity as on proline beta- naphthylamide. From Aeromonas sobria.
   3504..3528    -  protein_bind   attB2: mutant version of attB; recombination site for the Gateway® BP reaction BP Clonase™
   3554..3806    +  terminator     NOS terminator: nopaline synthase terminator and poly(A) signal
   3861..3883    -  protein_bind   lac operator (fragment): The lac repressor binds to the lac operator to inhibit transcription in E. coli. This inhibition can be relieved by adding lactose or isopropyl-β-D-thiogalactopyranoside (IPTG). lac repressor encoded by lacI
   3887..3917    -  promoter       lac promoter: promoter for the E. coli lac operon
   3932..3953    -  protein_bind   CAP binding site: CAP binding activates transcription in the presence of cAMP. E. coli catabolite activator protein
   3989..4241    -  terminator     NOS terminator: nopaline synthase terminator and poly(A) signal
   4392..5417    -  CDS            HygR: aminoglycoside phosphotransferase from E. coli; aph(4)-Ia; confers resistance to hygromycin
   5469..5648    -  promoter       NOS promoter: nopaline synthase promoter
   5728..6057    -  CDS            tnpA (fragment): TN5P_ECOLX - Also known as tnp. Experimental evidence at protein level: Swiss-Prot protein existence level 1. Mediates transposition of transposon Tn5 by a 'cut and paste' mechanism. First, the monomeric transposase binds the 19 bp inverted DNA repeats flanking the transposon. Then, dimerization of the DNA- bound transposase creates a synaptic DNA complex. After nicking of the first DNA strand, excision of the transposon proceeds through a series of intermediates. The transposase then mediates the insertion of the transposon at a new site by strand transfer. The activity of the wild- type tran
   6154..6178    -  misc_feature   LB T-DNA repeat: left border repeat from nopaline C58 T-DNA
   6437..6460    +  promoter       Pc promoter (fragment): intI1 (promoter lies within the coding sequence); class 1 integron promoter
   6636..6692    +  CDS            GmR (fragment): gentamycin acetyltransferase; aacC1; confers resistance to gentamycin
   6703..7490    +  CDS            SmR (fragment): aminoglycoside adenylyltransferase (Murphy, 1985); aadA; confers resistance to spectinomycin and streptomycin
   7736..8324    +  rep_origin     ori: high-copy-number ColE1/pMB1/pBR322/pUC origin of replication
   8510..8650    -  misc_feature   bom: basis of mobility region from pBR322
   8752..8791    -  CDS            rop (fragment): Rop protein, which maintains plasmids at low copy number; rop
   8994..9188    -  rep_origin     pVS1 oriV: origin of replication for the Pseudomonas plasmid pVS1 (Heeb et al., 2000)
   9254..10327   -  CDS            pVS1 RepA: replication protein from the Pseudomonas plasmid pVS1 (Heeb et al., 2000)
  10756..11385   -  CDS            pVS1 StaA: stability protein from the Pseudomonas plasmid pVS1 (Heeb et al., 2000)
  11945..12346   -  CDS            Y4CG_SINFN (fragment): Protein inferred from homology: Swiss-Prot protein existence level 3. From Sinorhizobium fredii (strain NBRC 101917 / NGR234).
