[The description below was written by a language model from this plasmid's Addgene catalogue record and pLannotate feature annotations shown in this document.]
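Description:
pGWB515_35S-HA-(ΔTP)DM3(Hh-0) is a plant binary expression vector built on the Gateway-compatible pGWB515 backbone, intended for stable transformation or transient expression in plants. Outside the T-DNA it carries a ColE1/pMB1-type origin with a bom site for propagation in E. coli, and the pVS1 origin with its RepA replication and StaA stability genes, which normally support maintenance in Agrobacterium. Bacterial selection is by spectinomycin through the aadA (SmR) gene. Nopaline-type right and left border repeats delimit the region transferred into the plant genome.

Within the T-DNA, a CaMV 35S promoter drives strong constitutive expression of an N-terminal 3xHA epitope tag followed by the insert, which is flanked by attB1 and attB2 sites left from Gateway recombination and terminated by a NOS terminator. The insert is DM3 (DANGEROUS MIX 3, At3g61540) from Arabidopsis thaliana, Hh-0 allele, with amino acids 1–52 deleted. The ΔTP in the name suggests that this removes an N-terminal transit peptide, though the record does not spell this out. The automated annotation marks three separated insert segments as similar to a bacterial proline iminopeptidase, which fits the associated publication's description of DM3 as an alpha/beta hydrolase. The gaps between these matches could reflect introns in a genomic clone, but the record does not say. A second cassette, with a NOS promoter, the hygromycin phosphotransferase gene and a NOS terminator, allows selection of transformed plants. Leftover lacZα, lac promoter and Tn5 fragments are backbone remnants. The HA tag permits immunodetection or pulldown of the truncated protein, consistent with studies of how DM3 triggers NLR-mediated genetic incompatibility.
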