Addgene plasmid #229713: pGWB515_35S-HA-(ΔTP)DM3(Hh-0)
Purpose: Stable transformation or transient expression of gene of interest in plants
Depositing lab: Eunyoung Chae. Depositing organization: National University of Singapore. Publication: Structural determinants of DANGEROUS MIX 3, an alpha/beta hydrolase that triggers NLR-mediated genetic incompatibility in plants. Wan WL, Kim G, Kim N, Tan YY, Watari M, Charoennit N, Lee RRQ, Phang IRK, Wang J, Liew YY, Hu D, Ng SK, Zhang Y, Jang IC, Song JJ, Chae E. Mol Cell. 2025 Jul 17;85(14):2776-2795.e8. doi: 10.1016/j.molcel.2025.06.021. PubMed 40680723.
Backbone
  Vector backbone: pGWB515
  Backbone manufacturer: Tsuyoshi Nakagawa (Addgene plasmid #74857)
  Vector type: Plant Expression
Growth in bacteria
  Bacterial resistance: Spectinomycin, 50 μg/mL
  Growth temperature: 37°C
  Growth strain: DH5alpha
  Copy number: High Copy
Gene/Insert
  Gene/Insert name: DM3(Hh-0) (alt name: At3g61540)
  Species: A. thaliana (mustard weed)
  Mutation: amino acid 1-52 were deleted
  Entrez Gene: AT3G61540 (a.k.a. AT3G61540)
  Cloning method: Gateway Cloning
Terms and licenses: Academic/Nonprofit Terms; Industry Terms: Not Available to Industry
Depositor comments: Please visit https://doi.org/10.1101/2024.10.28.620575 for bioRxiv preprint.
How to cite: pGWB515_35S-HA-(ΔTP)DM3(Hh-0) was a gift from Eunyoung Chae (Addgene plasmid # 229713 ; http://n2t.net/addgene:229713 ; RRID:Addgene_229713)
